Addgene plasmid #73434: pdCas9-M-4A6
Purpose: CRISPR synthetic transcription factor repressor plasmid encoding dCas9, tracrRNA, and a single spacer CRISPR array encoding crRNA for orthogonal repression of T7-lac promoter variant 4A6.
Depositing lab: Mattheos Koffas. Depositing organization: Rensselaer Polytechnic Institute. Publication: Rapid generation of CRISPR/dCas9-regulated, orthogonally repressible hybrid T7-lac promoters for modular, tuneable control of metabolic pathway fluxes in Escherichia coli. Cress BF, Jones JA, Kim DC, Leitz QD, Englaender JA, Collins SM, Linhardt RJ, Koffas MA. Nucleic Acids Res. 2016 Apr 13. pii: gkw231. 10.1093/nar/gkw231 PubMed 27079979.
Backbone
  Vector backbone: pdCas9
  Backbone manufacturer: Luciano Marraffini (Addgene plasmid # 46569)
  Backbone size w/o insert (bp): 9296
  Vector type: Bacterial Expression, CRISPR, Synthetic Biology
Growth in bacteria
  Bacterial resistance: Chloramphenicol, 25 μg/mL
  Growth temperature: 37°C
  Growth strain: DH5alpha
  Copy number: Low Copy
Gene/Insert
  Gene/Insert name: Repressor 4A6 (orthogonal T7-lac repressor)
  gRNA/shRNA sequence: ATTAATACGACTCACTACCC
  Species: Synthetic
  Promoter: Constitutive wild-type S. pyogenes promoter
  Cloning method: Restriction Enzyme; 5′ cloning site BsaI (not destroyed); 3′ cloning site BsaI (not destroyed)
  Sequencing primers: 5′ dCas9-F3 (CACGCATTGATTTGAGTCAGC)
Terms and licenses: Academic/Nonprofit Terms; Industry Terms: Not Available to Industry
Depositor comments: Also encodes dCas9 and tracrRNA.
How to cite: pdCas9-M-4A6 was a gift from Mattheos Koffas (Addgene plasmid # 73434 ; http://n2t.net/addgene:73434 ; RRID:Addgene_73434)
