[The description below was written by a language model from this plasmid's Addgene catalogue record and pLannotate feature annotations shown in this document.]
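Description:
pdCas9-M-4A6 is a low-copy bacterial expression plasmid for CRISPR interference in Escherichia coli, derived from the pdCas9 backbone. It is a pACYC184-type vector. It replicates from a p15A origin, which is compatible with ColE1-type plasmids, so it can be maintained alongside separate expression vectors. Selection is by chloramphenicol through a cat gene driven by its own promoter. The feature table also shows several disrupted fragments of the tetracycline resistance gene flanking the CRISPR cassette. These fit insertion of the payload into that locus and are not expected to confer resistance. Short hits to IS1, RSF ori, resD and a "CMV intron" appear to be backbone remnants or incidental matches; the last falls within the spacer region of the array.

The payload is a complete Streptococcus pyogenes type II CRISPR module made catalytically inactive. It encodes dCas9 (D10A and H840A mutations), which binds DNA without cutting it, and the tracrRNA on the opposite strand. It also carries a minimal CRISPR array made up of the native crRNA leader and direct repeats flanking a single spacer. According to the record, expression is constitutive from wild-type S. pyogenes promoter sequences. The spacer was cloned through BsaI sites, which are retained. The processed crRNA pairs with tracrRNA and guides dCas9 to a synthetic T7-lac promoter variant called 4A6, where binding blocks transcription.

The plasmid therefore acts as a synthetic repressor specific to one promoter variant. It belongs to a set of orthogonal repressor–promoter pairs designed for independent, tuneable control of individual genes, for example to balance flux through engineered metabolic pathways in E. coli.
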