Features (pLannotate 1.2.2; 18 found; start..end, strand, type, name):
    220..322     -  promoter       cat promoter: promoter of the E. coli cat gene encoding chloramphenicol acetyltransferase
    443..586     +  mobile_element IS1 (fragment): prokaryotic transposable element IS1
    705..760     -  rep_origin     RSF ori (fragment): Plasmids containing the RSF 1030 origin of replication can be propagated in E. coli cells that contain additional plasmids with compatible origins.
    848..1393    -  rep_origin     p15A ori: Plasmids containing the medium-copy-number p15A origin of replication can be propagated in E. coli cells that contain a second plasmid with the ColE1 origin.
   1505..1533    +  promoter       tet promoter: E. coli promoter for tetracycline efflux protein gene
   1581..1682    +  CDS            TcR (fragment): tetracycline efflux protein; tet; confers resistance to tetracycline
   1851..1929    -  misc_RNA       tracrRNA: trans-activating CRISPR RNA for the Streptococcus pyogenes CRISPR/Cas9 system
   2225..6331    +  CDS            dCas9: catalytically dead mutant of the Cas9 endonuclease from the Streptococcus pyogenes Type II CRISPR/Cas system RNA-guided DNA-binding protein that lacks endonuclease activity due to the D10A mutation in the RuvC catalytic domain and the H840A mutation in the HNH catalytic domain
   6352..6483    +  misc_feature   crRNA leader: crRNA leader sequence for the Streptococcus pyogenes CRISPR/Cas system
   6484..6519    +  repeat_region  DR: direct repeat for the Streptococcus pyogenes CRISPR/Cas system
   6529..6546    +  intron         CMV intron (fragment): modified intron A from human cytomegalovirus (CMV)
   6550..6585    +  repeat_region  DR: direct repeat for the Streptococcus pyogenes CRISPR/Cas system
   6616..6642    +  repeat_region  DR (fragment): direct repeat for the Streptococcus pyogenes CRISPR/Cas system
   6764..7852    +  CDS            TcR (fragment): tetracycline efflux protein; tet; confers resistance to tetracycline
   8356..8449    +  CDS            TcR (fragment): tetracycline efflux protein; tet; confers resistance to tetracycline
   8446..8503    -  CDS            TcR (fragment): tetracycline efflux protein; tet; confers resistance to tetracycline
   8493..8588    +  CDS            resD (fragment): REDF_ECOLI - Also known as D. Protein inferred from homology: Swiss-Prot protein existence level 3. Acts as a repressor of transcription and as a site-specific resolvase that cleaves at the RfsF site. From Escherichia coli (strain K12).
   8886..219     -  CDS            CmR (across the origin): chloramphenicol acetyltransferase; cat; confers resistance to chloramphenicol
>Addgene plasmid #73434 | pdCas9-M-4A6 | depositor full sequence | sequence record 135334 | Full Sequence
GAATTCCGGATGAGCATTCATCAGGCGGGCAAGAATGTGAATAAAGGCCGGATAAAACTTGTGCTTATTT
TTCTTTACGGTCTTTAAAAAGGCCGTAATATCCAGCTGAACGGTCTGGTTATAGGTACATTGAGCAACTG
ACTGAAATGCCTCAAAATGTTCTTTACGATGCCATTGGGATATATCAACGGTGGTATATCCAGTGATTTT
TTTCTCCATTTTAGCTTCCTTAGCTCCTGAAAATCTCGATAACTCAAAAAATACGCCCGGTAGTGATCTT
ATTTCATTATGGTGAAAGTTGGAACCTCTTACGTGCCGATCAACGTCTCATTTTCGCCAAAAGTTGGCCC
AGGGCTTCCCGGTATCAACAGGGACACCAGGATTTATTTATTCTGCGAAGTGATCTTCCGTCACAGGTAT
TTATTCGGCGCAAAGTGCGTCGGGTGATGCTGCCAACTTACTGATTTAGTGTATGATGGTGTTTTTGAGG
TGCTCCAGTGGCTTCTGTTTCTATCAGCTGTCCCTCCTGTTCAGCTACTGACGGGGTGGTGCGTAACGGC
AAAAGCACCGCCGGACATCAGCGCTAGCGGAGTGTATACTGGCTTACTATGTTGGCACTGATGAGGGTGT
CAGTGAAGTGCTTCATGTGGCAGGAGAAAAAAGGCTGCACCGGTGCGTCAGCAGAATATGTGATACAGGA
TATATTCCGCTTCCTCGCTCACTGACTCGCTACGCTCGGTCGTTCGACTGCGGCGAGCGGAAATGGCTTA
CGAACGGGGCGGAGATTTCCTGGAAGATGCCAGGAAGATACTTAACAGGGAAGTGAGAGGGCCGCGGCAA
AGCCGTTTTTCCATAGGCTCCGCCCCCCTGACAAGCATCACGAAATCTGACGCTCAAATCAGTGGTGGCG
AAACCCGACAGGACTATAAAGATACCAGGCGTTTCCCCCTGGCGGCTCCCTCGTGCGCTCTCCTGTTCCT
GCCTTTCGGTTTACCGGTGTCATTCCGCTGTTATGGCCGCGTTTGTCTCATTCCACGCCTGACACTCAGT
TCCGGGTAGGCAGTTCGCTCCAAGCTGGACTGTATGCACGAACCCCCCGTTCAGTCCGACCGCTGCGCCT
TATCCGGTAACTATCGTCTTGAGTCCAACCCGGAAAGACATGCAAAAGCACCACTGGCAGCAGCCACTGG
TAATTGATTTAGAGGAGTTAGTCTTGAAGTCATGCGCCGGTTAAGGCTAAACTGAAAGGACAAGTTTTGG
TGACTGCGCTCCTCCAAGCCAGTTACCTCGGTTCAAAGAGTTGGTAGCTCAGAGAACCTTCGAAAAACCG
CCCTGCAAGGCGGTTTTTTCGTTTTCAGAGCAAGAGATTACGCGCAGACCAAAACGATCTCAAGAAGATC
ATCTTATTAATCAGATAAAATATTTCTAGATTTCAGTGCAATTTATCTCTTCAAATGTAGCACCTGAAGT
CAGCCCCATACGATATAAGTTGTAATTCTCATGTTTGACAGCTTATCATCGATAAGCTTTAATGCGGTAG
TTTATCACAGTTAAATTGCTAACGCAGTCAGGCACCGTGTATGAAATCTAACAATGCGCTCATCGTCATC
CTCGGCACCGTCACCCTGGATGCTGTAGGCATAGGCTTGGTTATGCCGGTACTGCCGGGCCTCTTGCGGG
ATTACGAAATCATCCTGTGGAGCTTAGTAGGTTTAGCAAGATGGCAGCGCCTAAATGTAGAATGATAAAA
GGATTAAGAGATTAATTTCCCTAAAAATGATAAAACAAGCGTTTTGAAAGCGCTTGTTTTTTTGGTTTGC
AGTCAGAGTAGAATAGAAGTATCAAAAAAAGCACCGACTCGGTGCCACTTTTTCAAGTTGATAACGGACT
AGCCTTATTTTAACTTGCTATGCTGTTTTGAATGGTTCCAACAAGATTATTTTATAACTTTTATAACAAA
TAATCAAGGAGAAATTCAAAGAAATTTATCAGCCATAAAACAATACTTAATACTATAGAATGATAACAAA
ATAAACTACTTTTTAAAAGAATTTTGTGTTATAATCTATTTATTATTAAGTATTGGGTAATATTTTTTGA
AGAGATATTTTGAAAAAGAAAAATTAAAGCATATTAAACTAATTTCGGAGGTCATTAAAACTATTATTGA
AATCATCAAACTCATTATGGATTTAATTTAAACTTTTTATTTTAGGAGGCAAAAATGGATAAGAAATACT
CAATAGGCTTAGCTATCGGCACAAATAGCGTCGGATGGGCGGTGATCACTGATGAATATAAGGTTCCGTC
TAAAAAGTTCAAGGTTCTGGGAAATACAGACCGCCACAGTATCAAAAAAAATCTTATAGGGGCTCTTTTA
TTTGACAGTGGAGAGACAGCGGAAGCGACTCGTCTCAAACGGACAGCTCGTAGAAGGTATACACGTCGGA
AGAATCGTATTTGTTATCTACAGGAGATTTTTTCAAATGAGATGGCGAAAGTAGATGATAGTTTCTTTCA
TCGACTTGAAGAGTCTTTTTTGGTGGAAGAAGACAAGAAGCATGAACGTCATCCTATTTTTGGAAATATA
GTAGATGAAGTTGCTTATCATGAGAAATATCCAACTATCTATCATCTGCGAAAAAAATTGGTAGATTCTA
CTGATAAAGCGGATTTGCGCTTAATCTATTTGGCCTTAGCGCATATGATTAAGTTTCGTGGTCATTTTTT
GATTGAGGGAGATTTAAATCCTGATAATAGTGATGTGGACAAACTATTTATCCAGTTGGTACAAACCTAC
AATCAATTATTTGAAGAAAACCCTATTAACGCAAGTGGAGTAGATGCTAAAGCGATTCTTTCTGCACGAT
TGAGTAAATCAAGACGATTAGAAAATCTCATTGCTCAGCTCCCCGGTGAGAAGAAAAATGGCTTATTTGG
GAATCTCATTGCTTTGTCATTGGGTTTGACCCCTAATTTTAAATCAAATTTTGATTTGGCAGAAGATGCT
AAATTACAGCTTTCAAAAGATACTTACGATGATGATTTAGATAATTTATTGGCGCAAATTGGAGATCAAT
ATGCTGATTTGTTTTTGGCAGCTAAGAATTTATCAGATGCTATTTTACTTTCAGATATCCTAAGAGTAAA
TACTGAAATAACTAAGGCTCCCCTATCAGCTTCAATGATTAAACGCTACGATGAACATCATCAAGACTTG
ACTCTTTTAAAAGCTTTAGTTCGACAACAACTTCCAGAAAAGTATAAAGAAATCTTTTTTGATCAATCAA
AAAACGGATATGCAGGTTATATTGATGGGGGAGCTAGCCAAGAAGAATTTTATAAATTTATCAAACCAAT
TTTAGAAAAAATGGATGGTACTGAGGAATTATTGGTGAAACTAAATCGTGAAGATTTGCTGCGCAAGCAA
CGGACCTTTGACAACGGCTCTATTCCCCATCAAATTCACTTGGGTGAGCTGCATGCTATTTTGAGAAGAC
AAGAAGACTTTTATCCATTTTTAAAAGACAATCGTGAGAAGATTGAAAAAATCTTGACTTTTCGAATTCC
TTATTATGTTGGTCCATTGGCGCGTGGCAATAGTCGTTTTGCATGGATGACTCGGAAGTCTGAAGAAACA
ATTACCCCATGGAATTTTGAAGAAGTTGTCGATAAAGGTGCTTCAGCTCAATCATTTATTGAACGCATGA
CAAACTTTGATAAAAATCTTCCAAATGAAAAAGTACTACCAAAACATAGTTTGCTTTATGAGTATTTTAC
GGTTTATAACGAATTGACAAAGGTCAAATATGTTACTGAAGGAATGCGAAAACCAGCATTTCTTTCAGGT
GAACAGAAGAAAGCCATTGTTGATTTACTCTTCAAAACAAATCGAAAAGTAACCGTTAAGCAATTAAAAG
AAGATTATTTCAAAAAAATAGAATGTTTTGATAGTGTTGAAATTTCAGGAGTTGAAGATAGATTTAATGC
TTCATTAGGTACCTACCATGATTTGCTAAAAATTATTAAAGATAAAGATTTTTTGGATAATGAAGAAAAT
GAAGATATCTTAGAGGATATTGTTTTAACATTGACCTTATTTGAAGATAGGGAGATGATTGAGGAAAGAC
TTAAAACATATGCTCACCTCTTTGATGATAAGGTGATGAAACAGCTTAAACGTCGCCGTTATACTGGTTG
GGGACGTTTGTCTCGAAAATTGATTAATGGTATTAGGGATAAGCAATCTGGCAAAACAATATTAGATTTT
TTGAAATCAGATGGTTTTGCCAATCGCAATTTTATGCAGCTGATCCATGATGATAGTTTGACATTTAAAG
AAGACATTCAAAAAGCACAAGTGTCTGGACAAGGCGATAGTTTACATGAACATATTGCAAATTTAGCTGG
TAGCCCTGCTATTAAAAAAGGTATTTTACAGACTGTAAAAGTTGTTGATGAATTGGTCAAAGTAATGGGG
CGGCATAAGCCAGAAAATATCGTTATTGAAATGGCACGTGAAAATCAGACAACTCAAAAGGGCCAGAAAA
ATTCGCGAGAGCGTATGAAACGAATCGAAGAAGGTATCAAAGAATTAGGAAGTCAGATTCTTAAAGAGCA
TCCTGTTGAAAATACTCAATTGCAAAATGAAAAGCTCTATCTCTATTATCTCCAAAATGGAAGAGACATG
TATGTGGACCAAGAATTAGATATTAATCGTTTAAGTGATTATGATGTCGATGCCATTGTTCCACAAAGTT
TCCTTAAAGACGATTCAATAGACAATAAGGTCTTAACGCGTTCTGATAAAAATCGTGGTAAATCGGATAA
CGTTCCAAGTGAAGAAGTAGTCAAAAAGATGAAAAACTATTGGAGACAACTTCTAAACGCCAAGTTAATC
ACTCAACGTAAGTTTGATAATTTAACGAAAGCTGAACGTGGAGGTTTGAGTGAACTTGATAAAGCTGGTT
TTATCAAACGCCAATTGGTTGAAACTCGCCAAATCACTAAGCATGTGGCACAAATTTTGGATAGTCGCAT
GAATACTAAATACGATGAAAATGATAAACTTATTCGAGAGGTTAAAGTGATTACCTTAAAATCTAAATTA
GTTTCTGACTTCCGAAAAGATTTCCAATTCTATAAAGTACGTGAGATTAACAATTACCATCATGCCCATG
ATGCGTATCTAAATGCCGTCGTTGGAACTGCTTTGATTAAGAAATATCCAAAACTTGAATCGGAGTTTGT
CTATGGTGATTATAAAGTTTATGATGTTCGTAAAATGATTGCTAAGTCTGAGCAAGAAATAGGCAAAGCA
ACCGCAAAATATTTCTTTTACTCTAATATCATGAACTTCTTCAAAACAGAAATTACACTTGCAAATGGAG
AGATTCGCAAACGCCCTCTAATCGAAACTAATGGGGAAACTGGAGAAATTGTCTGGGATAAAGGGCGAGA
TTTTGCCACAGTGCGCAAAGTATTGTCCATGCCCCAAGTCAATATTGTCAAGAAAACAGAAGTACAGACA
GGCGGATTCTCCAAGGAGTCAATTTTACCAAAAAGAAATTCGGACAAGCTTATTGCTCGTAAAAAAGACT
GGGATCCAAAAAAATATGGTGGTTTTGATAGTCCAACGGTAGCTTATTCAGTCCTAGTGGTTGCTAAGGT
GGAAAAAGGGAAATCGAAGAAGTTAAAATCCGTTAAAGAGTTACTAGGGATCACAATTATGGAAAGAAGT
TCCTTTGAAAAAAATCCGATTGACTTTTTAGAAGCTAAAGGATATAAGGAAGTTAAAAAAGACTTAATCA
TTAAACTACCTAAATATAGTCTTTTTGAGTTAGAAAACGGTCGTAAACGGATGCTGGCTAGTGCCGGAGA
ATTACAAAAAGGAAATGAGCTGGCTCTGCCAAGCAAATATGTGAATTTTTTATATTTAGCTAGTCATTAT
GAAAAGTTGAAGGGTAGTCCAGAAGATAACGAACAAAAACAATTGTTTGTGGAGCAGCATAAGCATTATT
TAGATGAGATTATTGAGCAAATCAGTGAATTTTCTAAGCGTGTTATTTTAGCAGATGCCAATTTAGATAA
AGTTCTTAGTGCATATAACAAACATAGAGACAAACCAATACGTGAACAAGCAGAAAATATTATTCATTTA
TTTACGTTGACGAATCTTGGAGCTCCCGCTGCTTTTAAATATTTTGATACAACAATTGATCGTAAACGAT
ATACGTCTACAAAAGAAGTTTTAGATGCCACTCTTATCCATCAATCCATCACTGGTCTTTATGAAACACG
CATTGATTTGAGTCAGCTAGGAGGTGACTGAAGTATATTTTAGATGAAGATTATTTCTTAATAACTAAAA
ATATGGTATAATACTCTTAATAAATGCAGTAATACAGGGGCTTTTCAAGACTGAAGTCTAGCTGAGACAA
ATAGTGCGATTACGAAATTTTTTAGACAAAAATAGTCTACGAGGTTTTAGAGCTATGCTGTTTTGAATGG
TCCCAAAACATCCCGCGAAATTAATACGACTCACTACCCGTTTTAGAGCTATGCTGTTTTGAATGGTCCC
AAAACTTCAGCACACTGAGACTTGTTGAGTTCCATGTTTTAGAGCTATGCTGTTTTGAATGGACTCCATT
CAACATTGCCGATGATAACTTGAGAAAGAGGGTTAATACCAGCAGTCGGATACCTTCCTATTCTTTCTGT
TAAAGCGTTTTCATGTTATAATAGGCAAAAGAAGAGTAGTGTGATCGTCCATTCCGACAGCATCGCCAGT
CACTATGGCGTGCTGCTAGCGCTATATGCGTTGATGCAATTTCTATGCGCACCCGTTCTCGGAGCACTGT
CCGACCGCTTTGGCCGCCGCCCAGTCCTGCTCGCTTCGCTACTTGGAGCCACTATCGACTACGCGATCAT
GGCGACCACACCCGTCCTGTGGATCCTCTACGCCGGACGCATCGTGGCCGGCATCACCGGCGCCACAGGT
GCGGTTGCTGGCGCCTATATCGCCGACATCACCGATGGGGAAGATCGGGCTCGCCACTTCGGGCTCATGA
GCGCTTGTTTCGGCGTGGGTATGGTGGCAGGCCCCGTGGCCGGGGGACTGTTGGGCGCCATCTCCTTGCA
TGCACCATTCCTTGCGGCGGCGGTGCTCAACGGCCTCAACCTACTACTGGGCTGCTTCCTAATGCAGGAG
TCGCATAAGGGAGAGCGTCGACCGATGCCCTTGAGAGCCTTCAACCCAGTCAGCTCCTTCCGGTGGGCGC
GGGGCATGACTATCGTCGCCGCACTTATGACTGTCTTCTTTATCATGCAACTCGTAGGACAGGTGCCGGC
AGCGCTCTGGGTCATTTTCGGCGAGGACCGCTTTCGCTGGAGCGCGACGATGATCGGCCTGTCGCTTGCG
GTATTCGGAATCTTGCACGCCCTCGCTCAAGCCTTCGTCACTGGTCCCGCCACCAAACGTTTCGGCGAGA
AGCAGGCCATTATCGCCGGCATGGCGGCCGACGCGCTGGGCTACGTCTTGCTGGCGTTCGCGACGCGAGG
CTGGATGGCCTTCCCCATTATGATTCTTCTCGCTTCCGGCGGCATCGGGATGCCCGCGTTGCAGGCCATG
CTGTCCAGGCAGGTAGATGACGACCATCAGGGACAGCTTCAAGGATCGCTCGCGGCTCTTACCAGCCTAA
CTTCGATCATTGGACCGCTGATCGTCACGGCGATTTATGCCGCCTCGGCGAGCACATGGAACGGGTTGGC
ATGGATTGTAGGCGCCGCCCTATACCTTGTCTGCCTCCCCGCGTTGCGTCGCGGTGCATGGAGCCGGGCC
ACCTCGACCTGAATGGAAGCCGGCGGCACCTCGCTAACGGATTCACCACTCCAAGAATTGGAGCCAATCA
ATTCTTGCGGAGAACTGTGAATGCGCAAACCAACCCTTGGCAGAACATATCCATCGCGTCCGCCATCTCC
AGCAGCCGCACGCGGCGCATCTCGGGCAGCGTTGGGTCCTGGCCACGGGTGCGCATGATCGTGCTCCTGT
CGTTGAGGACCCGGCTAGGCTGGCGGGGTTGCCTTACTGGTTAGCAGAATGAATCACCGATACGCGAGCG
AACGTGAAGCGACTGCTGCTGCAAAACGTCTGCGACCTGAGCAACAACATGAATGGTCTTCGGTTTCCGT
GTTTCGTAAAGTCTGGAAACGCGGAAGTCCCCTACGTGCTGCTGAAGTTGCCCGCAACAGAGAGTGGAAC
CAACCGGTGATACCACGATACTATGACTGAGAGTCAACGCCATGAGCGGCCTCATTTCTTATTCTGAGTT
ACAACAGTCCGCACCGCTGTCCGGTAGCTCCTTCCGGTGGGCGCGGGGCATGACTATCGTCGCCGCACTT
ATGACTGTCTTCTTTATCATGCAACTCGTAGGACAGGTGCCGGCAGCGCCCAACAGTCCCCCGGCCACGG
GGCCTGCCACCATACCCACGCCGAAACAAGCGCCCTGCACCATTATGTTCCGGATCTGCATCGCAGGATG
CTGCTGGCTACCCTGTGGAACACCTACATCTGTATTAACGAAGCGCTAACCGTTTTTATCAGGCTCTGGG
AGGCAGAATAAATGATCATATCGTCAATTATTACCTCCACGGGGAGAGCCTGAGCAAACTGGCCTCAGGC
ATTTGAGAAGCACACGGTCACACTGCTTCCGGTAGTCAATAAACCGGTAAACCAGCAATAGACATAAGCG
GCTATTTAACGACCCTGCCCTGAACCGACGACCGGGTCGAATTTGCTTTCGAATTTCTGCCATTCATCCG
CTTATTATCACTTATTCAGGCGTAGCACCAGGCGTTTAAGGGCACCAATAACTGCCTTAAAAAAATTACG
CCCCGCCCTGCCACTCATCGCAGTACTGTTGTAATTCATTAAGCATTCTGCCGACATGGAAGCCATCACA
GACGGCATGATGAACCTGAATCGCCAGCGGCATCAGCACCTTGTCGCCTTGCGTATAATATTTGCCCATG
GTGAAAACGGGGGCGAAGAAGTTGTCCATATTGGCCACGTTTAAATCAAAACTGGTGAAACTCACCCAGG
GATTGGCTGAGACGAAAAACATATTCTCAATAAACCCTTTAGGGAAATAGGCCAGGTTTTCACCGTAACA
CGCCACATCTTGCGAATATATGTGTAGAAACTGCCGGAAATCGTCGTGGTATTCACTCCAGAGCGATGAA
AACGTTTCAGTTTGCTCATGGAAAACGGTGTAACAAGGGTGAACACTATCCCATATCACCAGCTCACCGT
CTTTCATTGCCATACG
