>Addgene plasmid #73434 | pdCas9-M-4A6 | addgene partial sequence | sequence record 139114 | pBRrevBam 5'-GGTGATGTCGGCGATATAGG-3'
CGTCCGGCGTAGAGGATCCACAGGACGGGTGTGGTCGCCATGATCGCGTAGTCGATAGTGGCTCCAAGTA
GCGAAGCGAGCAGGACTGGGCGGCGGCCAAAGCGGTCGGACAGTGCTCCGAGAACGGGTGCGCATAGAAA
TTGCATCAACGCATATAGCGCTAGCAGCACGCCATAGTGACTGGCGATGCTGTCGGAATGGACGATCACA
CTACTCTTCTTTTGCCTATTATAACATGAAAACGCTTTAACAGAAAGAATAGGAAGGTATCCGACTGCTG
GTATTAACCCTCTTTCTCAAGTTATCATCGGCAATGTTGAATGGAGTCCATTCAAAACAGCATAGCTCTA
AAACATGGAACTCAACAAGTCTCAGTGTGCTGAAGTTTTGGGACCATTCAAAACAGCATAGCTCTAAAAC
GGGTAGTGAGTCGTATTAATTTCGCGGGATGTTTTGGGACCATTCAAAACAGCATAGCTCTAAAACCTCG
TAGACTATTTTTGTCTAAAAAATTTCGTAATCGCACTATTTGTCTCAGCTAGACTTCAGTCTTGAAAAGC
CCCTGTATTACTGCATTTATTAAGAGTATTATACCATATTTTTAGTTATTAAGAAATAATCTTCATCTAA
AATATACTTCAGTCACCTCCTAGCTGACTCAAATCAATGCGTGTTTCATAAAGACCAGTGATGGATTGAT
GGATAAGAGTGGCATCTAAAACTTCTTTTGTAGACGTATATCGT
