>Addgene plasmid #73434 | pdCas9-M-4A6 | addgene partial sequence | sequence record 139194 | pBEST-R 5'-TCTCATGTTTGACAGCTTATC-3'
ACGCAGTCAGGCACCGTGTATGAAATCTAACAATGCGCTCATCGTCATCCTCGGCACCGTCACCCTGGAT
GCTGTAGGCATAGGCTTGGTTATGCCGGTACTGCCGGGCCTCTTGCGGGATTACGAAATCATCCTGTGGA
GCTTAGTAGGTTTAGCAAGATGGCAGCGCCTAAATGTAGAATGATAAAAGGATTAAGAGATTAATTTCCC
TAAAAATGATAAAACAAGCGTTTTGAAAGCGCTTGTTTTTTTGGTTTGCAGTCAGAGTAGAATAGAAGTA
TCAAAAAAAGCACCGACTCGGTGCCACTTTTTCAAGTTGATAACGGACTAGCCTTATTTTAACTTGCTAT
GCTGTTTTGAATGGTTCCAACAAGATTATTTTATAACTTTTATAACAAATAATCAAGGAGAAATTCAAAG
AAATTTATCAGCCATAAAACAATACTTAATACTATAGAATGATAACAAAATAAACTACTTTTTAAAAGAA
TTTTGTGTTATAATCTATTTATTATTAAGTATTGGGTAATATTTTTTGAAGAGATATTTTGAAAAAGAAA
AATTAAAGCATATTAAACTAATTTCGGAGGTCATTAAAACTATTATTGAAATCATCAAACTCATTATGGA
TTTAATTTAAACTTT
